>Addgene plasmid #212817 | pcDNA5-FRT-TO-EGFR*-CUbo(K63R)-GFP | addgene full sequence | sequence record 418945 | Addgene NGS Result
GACGGATCGGGAGATCTCCCGATCCCCTATGGTGCACTCTCAGTACAATCTGCTCTGATGCCGCATAGTT
AAGCCAGTATCTGCTCCCTGCTTGTGTGTTGGAGGTCGCTGAGTAGTGCGCGAGCAAAATTTAAGCTACA
ACAAGGCAAGGCTTGACCGACAATTGCATGAAGAATCTGCTTAGGGTTAGGCGTTTTGCGCTGCTTCGCG
ATGTACGGGCCAGATATACGCGTTGACATTGATTATTGACTAGTTATTAATAGTAATCAATTACGGGGTC
ATTAGTTCATAGCCCATATATGGAGTTCCGCGTTACATAACTTACGGTAAATGGCCCGCCTGGCTGACCG
CCCAACGACCCCCGCCCATTGACGTCAATAATGACGTATGTTCCCATAGTAACGCCAATAGGGACTTTCC
ATTGACGTCAATGGGTGGAGTATTTACGGTAAACTGCCCACTTGGCAGTACATCAAGTGTATCATATGCC
AAGTACGCCCCCTATTGACGTCAATGACGGTAAATGGCCCGCCTGGCATTATGCCCAGTACATGACCTTA
TGGGACTTTCCTACTTGGCAGTACATCTACGTATTAGTCATCGCTATTACCATGGTGATGCGGTTTTGGC
AGTACATCAATGGGCGTGGATAGCGGTTTGACTCACGGGGATTTCCAAGTCTCCACCCCATTGACGTCAA
TGGGAGTTTGTTTTGGCACCAAAATCAACGGGACTTTCCAAAATGTCGTAACAACTCCGCCCCATTGACG
CAAATGGGCGGTAGGCGTGTACGGTGGGAGGTCTATATAAGCAGAGCTCTCCCTATCAGTGATAGAGATC
TCCCTATCAGTGATAGAGATCGTCGACGAGCTCGTTTAGTGAACCGTCAGATCGCCTGGAGACGCCATCC
ACGCTGTTTTGACCTCCATAGAAGACACCGGGACCGATCCAGCCTCCGGACTCTAGCGTTTAAACTTAAG
CTTATGCGACCCTCCGGGACGGCCGGGGCAGCGCTCCTGGCGCTGCTGGCTGCGCTCTGCCCGGCGAGTC
GGGCTCTGGAGGAAAAGAAAGTTTGCCAAGGCACGAGTAACAAGCTCACGCAGTTGGGCACTTTTGAAGA
TCATTTTCTCAGCCTCCAGAGGATGTTCAATAACTGTGAGGTGGTCCTTGGGAATTTGGAAATTACCTAT
GTGCAGAGGAATTATGATCTTTCCTTCTTAAAGACCATCCAGGAGGTGGCTGGTTATGTCCTCATTGCCC
TCAACACAGTGGAGCGAATTCCTTTGGAAAACCTGCAGATCATCAGAGGAAATATGTACTACGAAAATTC
CTATGCCTTAGCAGTCTTATCTAACTATGATGCAAATAAAACCGGACTGAAGGAGCTGCCCATGAGAAAT
TTACAGGAAATCCTGCATGGCGCCGTGCGGTTCAGCAACAACCCTGCCCTGTGCAACGTGGAGAGCATCC
AGTGGCGGGACATAGTCAGCAGTGACTTTCTCAGCAACATGTCGATGGACTTCCAGAACCACCTGGGCAG
CTGCCAAAAGTGTGATCCAAGCTGTCCCAATGGGAGCTGCTGGGGTGCAGGAGAGGAGAACTGCCAGAAA
CTGACCAAAATCATCTGTGCCCAGCAGTGCTCCGGGCGCTGCCGTGGCAAGTCCCCCAGTGACTGCTGCC
ACAACCAGTGTGCTGCAGGCTGCACAGGCCCCCGGGAGAGCGACTGCCTGGTCTGCCGCAAATTCCGAGA
CGAAGCCACGTGCAAGGACACCTGCCCCCCACTCATGCTCTACAACCCCACCACGTACCAGATGGATGTG
AACCCCGAGGGCAAATACAGCTTTGGTGCCACCTGCGTGAAGAAGTGTCCCCGTAATTATGTGGTGACAG
ATCACGGCTCGTGCGTCCGAGCCTGTGGGGCCGACAGCTATGAGATGGAGGAAGACGGCGTCCGCAAGTG
TAAGAAGTGCGAAGGGCCTTGCCGCAAAGTGTGTAACGGAATAGGTATTGGTGAATTTAAAGACTCACTC
TCCATAAATGCTACGAATATTAAACACTTCAAAAACTGCACCTCCATCAGTGGCGATCTCCACATCCTGC
CGGTGGCATTTAGGGGTGACTCCTTCACACATACTCCTCCTCTGGATCCACAGGAACTGGATATTCTGAA
AACCGTAAAGGAAATCACAGGGTTTTTGCTGATTCAGGCTTGGCCTGAAAACAGGACGGACCTCCATGCC
TTTGAGAACCTAGAAATCATACGCGGCAGGACCAAGCAACATGGTCAGTTTTCTCTTGCAGTCGTCAGCC
TGAACATAACATCCTTGGGATTACGCTCCCTCAAGGAGATAAGTGATGGAGATGTGATAATTTCAGGAAA
CAAAAATTTGTGCTATGCAAATACAATAAACTGGAAAAAACTGTTTGGGACCTCCGGTCAGAAAACCAAA
ATTATAAGCAACAGAGGTGAAAACAGCTGCAAGGCCACAGGCCAGGTCTGCCATGCCTTGTGCTCCCCCG
AGGGCTGCTGGGGCCCGGAGCCCAGGGACTGCGTCTCTTGCCGGAATGTCAGCCGAGGCAGGGAATGCGT
GGACAAGTGCAACCTTCTGGAGGGTGAGCCAAGGGAGTTTGTGGAGAACTCTGAGTGCATACAGTGCCAC
CCAGAGTGCCTGCCTCAGGCCATGAACATCACCTGCACAGGACGGGGACCAGACAACTGTATCCAGTGTG
CCCACTACATTGACGGCCCCCACTGCGTCAAGACCTGCCCGGCAGGAGTCATGGGAGAAAACAACACCCT
GGTCTGGAAGTACGCAGACGCCGGCCATGTGTGCCACCTGTGCCATCCAAACTGCACCTACGGATGCACT
GGGCCAGGTCTTGAAGGCTGTCCAACGAATGGGCCTAAGATCCCATCGATAGCCACTGGGATGGTGGGGG
CCCTCCTCTTGCTGCTGGTGGTGGCCCTGGGGATCGGCCTCTTCATGCGAAGGCGCCACATCGTTCGGAA
GCGCACGCTGCGTCGACTGGGTACCGAGCTCGGATCCATGGGAGTGCAGGTGGAAACCATCTCCCCAGGA
GACGGGCGCACCTTCCCCAAGCGCGGCCAGACCTGCGTGGTGCACTACACCGGGATGCTTGAAGATGGAA
AGAAATTTGATTCCTCCCGGGACAGAAACAAGCCCTTTAAGTTTATGCTAGGCAAGCAGGAGGTGATCCG
AGGCTGGGAAGAAGGGGTTGCCCAGATGAGTGTGGGTCAGAGAGCCAAACTGACTATATCTCCAGATTAT
GCCTATGGTGCCACTGGGCACCCAGGCATCATCCCACCACATGCCACTCTCGTCTTCGATGTGGAGCTTC
TAAAACTGGAAGGGTCGACCGGTATCCCTCCAGATCAACAAAGATTGATCTTTGCCGGTAAGCAGCTAGA
AGACGGTAGAACGCTGTCTGATTACAACATTCAGCGAGAGTCCACCTTACATCTTGTGCTAAGGCTAAGA
GGTGTTACTAGTAAAGGAGAAGAACTTTTCACTGGAGTTGTCCCAATTCTTGTTGAATTAGATGGTGATG
TTAATGGGCACAAATTTTCTGTCAGTGGAGAGGGTGAAGGTGATGCAACATACGGAAAACTTACCCTTAA
ATTTATTTGCACTACTGGAAAACTACCTGTTCCATGGCCAACACTGGTCACCACTTTCACTTATGGTGTT
CAATGCTTCTCGAGATACCCAGACCATATGAAACGGCATGACTTTTTCAAGAGTGCCATGCCCGAAGGTT
ATGTACAGGAAAGAACTATATTTTTCAAAGATGACGGGAACTACAAGACACGTGCTGAAGTCAAGTTTGA
AGGTGATACCCTTGTTAATAGAATCGAGTTAAAAGGTATTGATTTTAAAGAAGATGGAAACATTCTTGGA
CACAAATTGGAATACAACTATAACTCACACAATGTATACATCATGGCAGACAAACAAAAGAATGGAATCA
AAGCTAACTTCAAAATTAGACACAACATTGAAGATGGAAGCGTTCAACTAGCAGACCATTATCAACAAAA
TACTCCAATTGGCGATGGCCCTGTCCTTTTACCAGACAACCATTACCTGTCCACACAATCTGCCCTTTCG
AAAGATCCCAACGAAAAGAGAGACCACATGGTCCTTCTTGAGTTTGTAACAGCTGCTGGGATTACACATG
GCATGGATGAACTATACAAATAAGCGGCCGCTCGAGTCTAGAGGGCCCGTTTAAACCCGCTGATCAGCCT
CGACTGTGCCTTCTAGTTGCCAGCCATCTGTTGTTTGCCCCTCCCCCGTGCCTTCCTTGACCCTGGAAGG
TGCCACTCCCACTGTCCTTTCCTAATAAAATGAGGAAATTGCATCGCATTGTCTGAGTAGGTGTCATTCT
ATTCTGGGGGGTGGGGTGGGGCAGGACAGCAAGGGGGAGGATTGGGAAGACAATAGCAGGCATGCTGGGG
ATGCGGTGGGCTCTATGGCTTCTGAGGCGGAAAGAACCAGCTGGGGCTCTAGGGGGTATCCCC
[124 nt withheld, positions 4544-4667]
C
[91 nt withheld, positions 4669-4759]
AGGGTGATGGTTCACGTACCTAGAAGTTCCTATTCCGAAGTTCCTATTCTCTAGAAAGTATAGGAACTTC
CTTGGCCAAAAAGCCTGAACTCACCGCGACGTCTGTCGAGAAGTTTCTGATCGAAAAGTTCGACAGCGTC
TCCGACCTGATGCAGCTCTCGGAGGGCGAAGAATCTCGTGCTTTCAGCTTCGATGTAGGAGGGCGTGGAT
ATGTCCTGCGGGTAAATAGCTGCGCCGATGGTTTCTACAAAGATCGTTATGTTTATCGGCACTTTGCATC
GGCCGCGCTCCCGATTCCGGAAGTGCTTGACATTGGGGAATTCAGCGAGAGCCTGACCTATTGCATCTCC
CGCCGTGCACAGGGTGTCACGTTGCAAGACCTGCCTGAAACCGAACTGCCCGCTGTTCTGCAGCCGGTCG
CGGAGGCCATGGATGCGATCGCTGCGGCCGATCTTAGCCAGACGAGCGGGTTCGGCCCATTCGGACCGCA
AGGAATCGGTCAATACACTACATGGCGTGATTTCATATGCGCGATTGCTGATCCCCATGTGTATCACTGG
CAAACTGTGATGGACGACACCGTCAGTGCGTCCGTCGCGCAGGCTCTCGATGAGCTGATGCTTTGGGCCG
AGGACTGCCCCGAAGTCCGGCACCTCGTGCACGCGGATTTCGGCTCCAACAATGTCCTGACGGACAATGG
CCGCATAACAGCGGTCATTGACTGGAGCGAGGCGATGTTCGGGGATTCCCAATACGAGGTCGCCAACATC
TTCTTCTGGAGGCCGTGGTTGGCTTGTATGGAGCAGCAGACGCGCTACTTCGAGCGGAGGCATCCGGAGC
TTGCAGGATCGCCGCGGCTCCGGGCGTATATGCTCCGCATTGGTCTTGACCAACTCTATCAGAGCTTGGT
TGACGGCAATTTCGATGATGCAGCTTGGGCGCAGGGTCGATGCGACGCAATCGTCCGATCCGGAGCCGGG
ACTGTCGGGCGTACACAAATCGCCCGCAGAAGCGCGGCCGTCTGGACCGATGGCTGTGTAGAAGTACTCG
CCGATAGTGGAAACCGACGCCCCAGCACTCGTCCGAGGGCAAAGGAATAGCACGTACTACGAGATTTCGA
TTCCACCGCCGCCTTCTATGAAAGGTTGGGCTTCGGAATCGTTTTCCGGGACGCCGGCTGGATGATCCTC
CAGCGCGGGGATCTCATGCTGGAGTTCTTCGCCCACCCCAACTTGTTTATTGCAGCTTATAATGGTTACA
AATAAAGCAATAGCATCACAAATTTCACAAATAAAGCATTTTTTTCACTGCATTCTAGTTGTGGTTTGTC
CAAACTCATCAATGTATCTTATCATGTCTGTATACCGTCGACCTCTAGCTAGAGCTTGGCGTAATCATGG
TCATAGCTGTTTCCTGTGTGAAATTGTTATCCGCTCACAATTCCACACAACATACGAGCCGGAAGCATAA
AGTGTAAAGCCTGGGGTGCCTAATGAGTGAGCTAACTCACATTAATTGCGTTGCGCTCACTGCCCGCTTT
CCAGTCGGGAAACCTGTCGTGCCAGCTGCATTAATGAATCGGCCAACGCGCGGGGAGAGGCGGTTTGCGT
ATTGGGCGCTCTTCCGCTTCCTCGCTCACTGACTCGCTGCGCTCGGTCGTTCGGCTGCGGCGAGCGGTAT
CAGCTCACTCAAAGGCGGTAATACGGTTATCCACAGAATCAGGGGATAACGCAGGAAAGAACATGTGAGC
AAAAGGCCAGCAAAAGGCCAGGAACCGTAAAAAGGCCGCGTTGCTGGCGTTTTTCCATAGGCTCCGCCCC
CCTGACGAGCATCACAAAAATCGACGCTCAAGTCAGAGGTGGCGAAACCCGACAGGACTATAAAGATACC
AGGCGTTTCCCCCTGGAAGCTCCCTCGTGCGCTCTCCTGTTCCGACCCTGCCGCTTACCGGATACCTGTC
CGCCTTTCTCCCTTCGGGAAGCGTGGCGCTTTCTCATAGCTCACGCTGTAGGTATCTCAGTTCGGTGTAG
GTCGTTCGCTCCAAGCTGGGCTGTGTGCACGAACCCCCCGTTCAGCCCGACCGCTGCGCCTTATCCGGTA
ACTATCGTCTTGAGTCCAACCCGGTAAGACACGACTTATCGCCACTGGCAGCAGCCACTGGTAACAGGAT
TAGCAGAGCGAGGTATGTAGGCGGTGCTACAGAGTTCTTGAAGTGGTGGCCTAACTACGGCTACACTAGA
AGAACAGTATTTGGTATCTGCGCTCTGCTGAAGCCAGTTACCTTCGGAAAAAGAGTTGGTAGCTCTTGAT
CCGGCAAACAAACCACCGCTGGTAGCGGTGGTTTTTTTGTTTGCAAGCAGCAGATTACGCGCAGAAAAAA
AGGATCTCAAGAAGATCCTTTGATCTTTTCTACGGGGTCTGACGCTCAGTGGAACGAAAACTCACGTTAA
GGGATTTTGGTCATGAGATTATCAAAAAGGATCTTCACCTAGATCCTTTTAAATTAAAAATGAAGTTTTA
AATCAATCTAAAGTATATATGAGTAAACTTGGTCTGACAGTTACCAATGCTTAATCAGTGAGGCACCTAT
CTCAGCGATCTGTCTATTTCGTTCATCCATAGTTGCCTGACTCCCCGTCGTGTAGATAACTACGATACGG
GAGGGCTTACCATCTGGCCCCAGTGCTGCAATGATACCGCGAGACCCACGCTCACCGGCTCCAGATTTAT
CAGCAATAAACCAGCCAGCCGGAAGGGCCGAGCGCAGAAGTGGTCCTGCAACTTTATCCGCCTCCATCCA
GTCTATTAATTGTTGCCGGGAAGCTAGAGTAAGTAGTTCGCCAGTTAATAGTTTGCGCAACGTTGTTGCC
ATTGCTACAGGCATCGTGGTGTCACGCTCGTCGTTTGGTATGGCTTCATTCAGCTCCGGTTCCCAACGAT
CAAGGCGAGTTACATGATCCCCCATGTTGTGCAAAAAAGCGGTTAGCTCCTTCGGTCCTCCGATCGTTGT
CAGAAGTAAGTTGGCCGCAGTGTTATCACTCATGGTTATGGCAGCACTGCATAATTCTCTTACTGTCATG
CCATCCGTAAGATGCTTTTCTGTGACTGGTGAGTACTCAACCAAGTCATTCTGAGAATAGTGTATGCGGC
GACCGAGTTGCTCTTGCCCGGCGTCAATACGGGATAATACCGCGCCACATAGCAGAACTTTAAAAGTGCT
CATCATTGGAAAACGTTCTTCGGGGCGAAAACTCTCAAGGATCTTACCGCTGTTGAGATCCAGTTCGATG
TAACCCACTCGTGCACCCAACTGATCTTCAGCATCTTTTACTTTCACCAGCGTTTCTGGGTGAGCAAAAA
CAGGAAGGCAAAATGCCGCAAAAAAGGGAATAAGGGCGACACGGAAATGTTGAATACTCATACTCTTCCT
TTTTCAATATTATTGAAGCATTTATCAGGGTTATTGTCTCATGAGCGGATACATATTTGAATGTATTTAG
AAAAATAAACAAATAGGGGTTCCGCGCACATTTCCCCGAAAAGTGCCACCTGACGTC
Features (pLannotate 1.2.2; 24 found; start..end, strand, type, name):
     28..80      -  misc_feature   bom (fragment): basis of mobility region from pBR322
    235..614     +  enhancer       CMV enhancer: human cytomegalovirus immediate early enhancer
    615..818     +  promoter       CMV promoter: human cytomegalovirus (CMV) immediate early promoter
    820..839     +  promoter       PLtetO-1 promoter (fragment): modified phage lambda PL promoter with tet operator sites (Lutz and Bujard, 1997)
    841..860     +  promoter       PLtetO-1 promoter (fragment): modified phage lambda PL promoter with tet operator sites (Lutz and Bujard, 1997)
    868..901     +  promoter       TRE3GV promoter (fragment): 3rd-generation Tet-responsive promoter that can be activated by binding of Tet-On® 3G, optimized for retroviral and lentiviral vectors
    984..3022    +  CDS            EGFR (fragment): precursor of human epidermal growth factor receptor
   3048..3371    +  CDS            FKBP1A: FKB1A_HUMAN - Also known as FKBP1, FKBP12. Experimental evidence at protein level: Swiss-Prot protein existence level 1. Keeps in an inactive conformation TGFBR1, the TGF-beta type I serine/threonine kinase receptor, preventing TGF-beta receptor activation in absence of ligand. Recruits SMAD7 to ACVR1B which prevents the association of SMAD2 and SMAD3 with the activin receptor complex, thereby blocking the activin signal. May modulate the RYR1 calcium channel activity. PPIases accelerate the folding of proteins. It catalyzes the cis-trans isomerization of proline imidic peptide bonds in oligop
   3381..3504    +  CDS            ubiquitin (fragment): Saccharomyces cerevisiae ubiquitin
   3510..4220    +  CDS            GFP (S65T): GFP (S65T) is a basic (constitutively fluorescent) green fluorescent protein published in 1995, derived from Aequorea victoria.
   4274..4498    +  polyA_signal   bGH poly(A) signal: bovine growth hormone polyadenylation signal
   4502..4523    +  promoter       SV40 promoter (fragment): SV40 enhancer and early promoter
   4544..4777    +  rep_origin     f1 ori (fragment) (sequence partly withheld): f1 bacteriophage origin of replication; arrow indicates direction of (+) strand synthesis
   4782..4829    +  protein_bind   FRT: FLP-mediated recombination occurs in the 8-bp core sequence TCTAGAAA (Turan and Bode, 2011). FLP recombinase from the Saccharomyces cerevisiae 2μ plasmid
   4837..5859    +  CDS            HygR: aminoglycoside phosphotransferase from E. coli; aph(4)-Ia; confers resistance to hygromycin
   5869..5994    +  CDS            ble (fragment): BLE_KLEPN - Experimental evidence at protein level: Swiss-Prot protein existence level 1. Binding protein with a strong affinity to the bleomycin family of antibiotics. Binds to CL990; an antimitotic-antibiotic compound. From Klebsiella pneumoniae.
   5989..6110    +  polyA_signal   SV40 poly(A) signal: SV40 polyadenylation signal
   6183..6199    -  protein_bind   lac operator: The lac repressor binds to the lac operator to inhibit transcription in E. coli. This inhibition can be relieved by adding lactose or isopropyl-β-D-thiogalactopyranoside (IPTG). lac repressor encoded by lacI
   6207..6237    -  promoter       lac promoter: promoter for the E. coli lac operon
   6252..6273    -  protein_bind   CAP binding site: CAP binding activates transcription in the presence of cAMP. E. coli catabolite activator protein
   6286..6378    -  CDS            lacI (fragment): lac repressor; lacI; The lac repressor binds to the lac operator to inhibit transcription in E. coli. This inhibition can be relieved by adding lactose or isopropyl-β-D-thiogalactopyranoside (IPTG).
   6561..7149    -  rep_origin     ori: high-copy-number ColE1/pMB1/pBR322/pUC origin of replication
   7320..8180    -  CDS            AmpR: β-lactamase; bla; confers resistance to ampicillin, carbenicillin, and related antibiotics
   8181..8285    -  promoter       AmpR promoter: bla
