[The description below was written by a language model from this plasmid's Addgene catalogue record and pLannotate feature annotations shown in this document.]
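Description:
pcDNA5-FRT-TO-EGFR*-CUbo(K63R)-GFP is a mammalian expression plasmid built on the pcDNA5-FRT/TO backbone, designed both for transient transfection and for FLP-mediated single-copy integration into host cell lines carrying a genomic FRT site. It is maintained in E. coli through a high-copy ColE1/pUC-type origin and an ampicillin resistance gene. The feature table also shows an FRT site placed directly upstream of a hygromycin resistance coding sequence followed by an SV40 poly(A) signal. In this backbone design, the hygromycin gene typically becomes expressed only after correct recombination into the target locus, allowing selection of isogenic stable lines.

Expression of the payload is driven by the CMV enhancer and promoter followed by short tet operator-like matches, the usual annotation of the CMV/TetO2 arrangement. In cells expressing the Tet repressor, transcription is doxycycline-inducible, while in cells lacking it expression is constitutive, matching the stated purpose. The open reading frame begins with a partial human EGFR coding sequence (annotated as a fragment; the record does not define what the asterisk in "EGFR*" denotes), fused at its C terminus to FKBP12 (FKBP1A), a fragment of S. cerevisiae ubiquitin and GFP, and ends at a bGH poly(A) signal. The FKBP–ubiquitin-fragment portion appears to correspond to the CUbo module, which is codon-optimized for mammalian cells and carries a K63R substitution introduced by site-directed mutagenesis.

The construct belongs to the "Ubiquiton" toolkit for inducible, linkage-specific polyubiquitylation. The K63R change removes the lysine needed for K63-linked chain extension, so this version plausibly serves as a control, though the record does not say so explicitly. GFP allows the fusion protein to be followed by fluorescence.
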