Addgene plasmid #212817: pcDNA5-FRT-TO-EGFR*-CUbo(K63R)-GFP
Purpose: Constitutive or doxycycline-inducible expression of EGFR*-CUbo(K63R)-GFP in mammalian cells
Depositing lab: Helle Ulrich. Depositing organization: Institut fuer Molekulare Biologie (IMB Mainz). Publication: Ubiquiton-An inducible, linkage-specific polyubiquitylation tool. Renz C, Asimaki E, Meister C, Albanese V, Petriukov K, Krapoth NC, Wegmann S, Wollscheid HP, Wong RP, Fulzele A, Chen JX, Leon S, Ulrich HD. Mol Cell. 2024 Jan 18;84(2):386-400.e11. doi: 10.1016/j.molcel.2023.11.016. Epub 2023 Dec 15. PubMed 38103558.
Backbone
  Vector backbone: pcDNA5-FRT/TO
  Vector type: Mammalian Expression
  Selectable markers: Hygromycin
Growth in bacteria
  Bacterial resistance: Ampicillin, 100 μg/mL
  Growth temperature: 37°C
  Growth strain: Top10
  Copy number: High Copy
Gene/Insert
  Gene/Insert name: EGFR*
  Species: H. sapiens (human), S. cerevisiae (budding yeast)
  Entrez Gene: EGFR (a.k.a. ERBB, ERBB1, ERRP, HER1, NISBD2, NNCIS, PIG61, mENA)
  Tag / fusion protein: CUbo(K63R)-GFP (C terminal on insert)
  Cloning method: Unknown
Terms and licenses: Academic/Nonprofit Terms; Industry Terms: Not Available to Industry
Depositor comments: pHU4742; cloning method: site-directed mutagenesis; CUbo(K63R) codon-optimized for mammalian cells
How to cite: pcDNA5-FRT-TO-EGFR*-CUbo(K63R)-GFP was a gift from Helle Ulrich (Addgene plasmid # 212817 ; http://n2t.net/addgene:212817 ; RRID:Addgene_212817)
